Addgene plasmid #29538: pCDF1-ERBB4 (E452K)
Depositing lab: Yardena Samuels. Depositing organization: National Human Genome Research Institute (NHGRI). Publication: Analysis of the tyrosine kinome in melanoma reveals recurrent mutations in ERBB4. Prickett TD, Agrawal NS, Wei X, Yates KE, Lin JC, Wunderlich JR, Cronin JC, Cruz P, Rosenberg SA, Samuels Y. Nat Genet. 2009 Oct . 41(10):1127-32. 10.1038/ng.438 PubMed 19718025.
Backbone
  Vector backbone: pCDF1-EF2-MCS2-Puromycin
  Backbone manufacturer: Systems Biosciences Inc
  Backbone size w/o insert (bp): 5500
  Vector type: Mammalian Expression, Lentiviral
  Selectable markers: Puromycin
Growth in bacteria
  Bacterial resistance: Ampicillin, 100 μg/mL
  Growth temperature: 37°C
  Growth strain: Stbl3
  Copy number: Low Copy
Gene/Insert
  Gene/Insert name: ERBB4 (alt name: HER4)
  Species: H. sapiens (human)
  Insert size (bp): 3927
  GenBank ID: NM_005235
  Entrez Gene: ERBB4 (a.k.a. ALS19, HER4, p180erbB4)
  Cloning method: Restriction Enzyme; 5′ cloning site XbaI (not destroyed); 3′ cloning site NotI (not destroyed)
  Sequencing primers: 5′ N/A; 3′ N/A
Terms and licenses: Academic/Nonprofit Terms; Industry Terms: Not Available to Industry
How to cite: pCDF1-ERBB4 (E452K) was a gift from Yardena Samuels (Addgene plasmid # 29538 ; http://n2t.net/addgene:29538 ; RRID:Addgene_29538)
