[The description below was written by a language model from this plasmid's Addgene catalogue record.]
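Description:
pCDF1-ERBB4 (E452K) is a lentiviral mammalian expression plasmid built on the commercial pCDF1-EF2-MCS2-Puromycin backbone, listed at about 5.5 kb without insert. It is maintained in bacteria under ampicillin selection as a low-copy plasmid, in a recombination-deficient strain of the kind usually chosen to keep the repeated sequences of lentiviral vectors stable. In mammalian cells, the backbone provides a puromycin resistance marker, so that transduced or transfected cells carrying the construct can be selected and stable populations established.

The payload is the human ERBB4 (HER4) coding sequence, roughly 3.9 kb, corresponding to the reference transcript for this receptor tyrosine kinase of the EGFR/ErbB family. It was inserted by restriction cloning between XbaI and NotI sites, both of which remain intact. The plasmid name indicates a glutamate-to-lysine substitution at residue 452, although the catalogue fields do not describe the mutation separately. No epitope tags or reporters are recorded. The promoters driving ERBB4 and the puromycin marker are not explicitly stated; the backbone name hints at its layout, but no feature table is available to confirm the regulatory elements, viral long terminal repeats, packaging signal or other lentiviral components.

The associated publication concerns a survey of the tyrosine kinome in melanoma that identified recurrent ERBB4 mutations. This suggests the construct is meant for stable expression of this ERBB4 variant in mammalian cells to study the functional consequences of the mutation, presumably alongside wild-type and other mutant versions.
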