>Addgene plasmid #29538 | pCDF1-ERBB4 (E452K) | addgene partial sequence | sequence record 34959 | 29538 with LNCX
CTCCATAGAAGATTCTAGAGCCACCATGAAGCCGGCGACAGGACTTTGGGTCTGGGTGAGCCTTCTCGTG
GCGGCGGGGACCGTCCAGCCCAGCGATTCTCAGTCAGTGTGTGCAGGAACGGAGAATAAACTGAGCTCTC
TCTCTGACCTGGAACAGCAGTACCGAGCCTTGCGCAAGTACTATGAAAACTGTGAGGTTGTCATGGGCAA
CCTGGAGATAACCAGCATTGAGCACAACCGGGACCTCTCCTTCCTGCGGTCTGTTCGAGAAGTCACAGGC
TACGTGTTAGTGGCTCTTAATCAGTTTCGTTACCTGCCTCTGGAGAATTTACGCATTATTCGTGGGACAA
AACTTTATGAGGATCGATATGCCTTGGCAATATTTTTAAACTACAGAAAAGATGGAAACTTTGGACTTCA
AGAACTTGGATTAAAGAACTTGACAGAAATCCTAAATGGTGGAGTCTATGTAGACCAGAACAAATTCCTT
TGTTATGCAGACACCATTCATTGGCAAGATATTGTTCGGAACCCATGGCCTTCCAACTTGACTCTTGTGT
CAACAAATGGTAGTTCAGGATGTGGACGTTGCCATAAGTCCTGTACTGGCCGTTGCTGGGGACCCAC
