>Addgene plasmid #29538 | pCDF1-ERBB4 (E452K) | addgene partial sequence | sequence record 35744 | hERBB4-F1 (TGCAAAGTACACATATGGAGCA)
AGTCCATACTTTGTGGTAGATTCCAGTTCTTGTGTGCGTGCCTGCCCTAGTTCCAAGATGGAAGTAGAAG
AAAATGGGATTAAAATGTGTAAACCTTGCACTGACATTTGCCCAAAAGCTTGTGATGGCATTGGCACAGG
ATCATTGATGTCAGCTCAGACTGTGGATTCCAGTAACATTGACAAATTCATAAACTGTACCAAGATCAAT
GGGAATTTGATCTTTCTAGTCACTGGTATTCATGGGGACCCTTACAATGCAATTGAAGCCATAGACCCAG
AGAAACTGAACGTCTTTCGGACAGTCAGAGAGATAACAGGTTTCCTGAACATACAGTCATGGCCACCAAA
CATGACTGACTTCAGTGTTTTTTCTAACCTGGTGACCATTGGTGGAAGAGTACTCTATAGTGGCCTGTCC
TTGCTTATCCTCAAGCAACAGGGCATCACCTCTCTACAGTTCCAGTCCCTGAAGAAAATCAGCGCAGGAA
ACATCTATATTACTGACAACAGCAACCTGTGTTATTATCATACCATTAACTGGACAACACTCTTCAGCAC
AATCAACCAGAGAATAGTAATCCGGGACAACAGAAAAGCTGAAAATTGTACTGCTGAAGGAATGGTGTGC
AACCATCTGTGTTCCAGTGATGGCTGTTGGGGACCTGGGCCAGACCATGTCTGTCGTGTCGCCGCTTCAG
TAGAGGAAGGATCTGCATAGAGTCTTGTACCTCTATGATGTGAA
